Addgene plasmid #75749: BLK gRNA (BRDN0001146701)
Purpose: 3rd generation lentiviral gRNA plasmid targeting human BLK
Depositing lab: John Doench & David Root. Depositing organization: Broad Institute. Publication: Optimized sgRNA design to maximize activity and minimize off-target effects of CRISPR-Cas9. Doench JG, Fusi N, Sullender M, Hegde M, Vaimberg EW, Donovan KF, Smith I, Tothova Z, Wilen C, Orchard R, Virgin HW, Listgarten J, Root DE. Nat Biotechnol. 2016 Jan 18. doi: 10.1038/nbt.3437. PubMed 26780180.
Backbone
  Vector backbone: lentiGuide-Puro
  Backbone manufacturer: Zhang Lab (Addgene plasmid # 52963)
  Vector type: Mammalian Expression, Lentiviral, CRISPR
  Selectable markers: Puromycin
Growth in bacteria
  Bacterial resistance: Ampicillin, 100 μg/mL
  Growth temperature: 37°C
  Growth strain: DH5alpha
  Copy number: High Copy
Gene/Insert
  Gene/Insert name: BLK (alt names: BLK; NM_001715.2)
  gRNA/shRNA sequence: CAGGTCCCGATCATTCATAG
  Species: H. sapiens (human)
  Entrez Gene: BLK (a.k.a. MODY11)
  Promoter: hU6
  Cloning method: Unknown
  Sequencing primers: 5′ U6-F; 3′ pS2-R
Terms and licenses: Academic/Nonprofit Terms; Industry Terms: Not Available to Industry
Depositor comments: The gRNA was designed to target the following Genbank reference sequence(s): NM_001715.2. Note that this plasmid does NOT contain Cas9. It should be used in conjunction with lentiCas9-Blast (Addgene #52962) or otherwise with cell lines already expressing Cas9. Browse the full kinome gRNA library at http://www.addgene.org/pooled-library/broadgpp-human-kinome/ or visit http://www.broadinstitute.org/rnai/public/ for detailed protocols and information.
How to cite: BLK gRNA (BRDN0001146701) was a gift from John Doench & David Root (Addgene plasmid # 75749 ; http://n2t.net/addgene:75749 ; RRID:Addgene_75749)
