[The description below was written by a language model from this plasmid's Addgene catalogue record and pLannotate feature annotations shown in this document.]
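Description:
BLK gRNA (BRDN0001146701) is a third-generation lentiviral guide RNA plasmid built on the lentiGuide-Puro backbone and designed to target the human BLK gene, with the guide designed against a BLK RefSeq transcript. It belongs to a set of human kinome-directed guides. In bacteria it is maintained as a high-copy plasmid through a ColE1/pUC-type origin and selected with ampicillin via β-lactamase. The backbone also carries an f1 origin, an SV40 origin and remnants of lac and phage promoter elements left over from the cloning vector.

The transfer cassette is framed by an RSV promoter-driven truncated HIV-1 5' LTR and a self-inactivating ΔU3 3' LTR followed by an SV40 polyadenylation signal. This hybrid 5' LTR makes genomic RNA production Tat-independent, which is the hallmark of third-generation systems. Between the LTRs are the Ψ packaging signal with a gag fragment, the Rev response element for nuclear export of the unspliced genome, and a cPPT/CTS that aids nuclear import. The payload consists of two expression units. A human U6 RNA polymerase III promoter drives the BLK-specific spacer fused to the Streptococcus pyogenes Cas9 guide scaffold. An EF-1α promoter with its first intron drives puromycin N-acetyltransferase, stabilised by a WPRE, so that transduced mammalian cells can be selected with puromycin.

The plasmid does not encode Cas9. It is meant to be packaged into lentivirus and delivered to cells that already express Cas9 or that receive a separate Cas9 vector, for CRISPR disruption of BLK.
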