Features (pLannotate 1.2.2; 29 found; start..end, strand, type, name):
     14..80      +  CDS            small t antigen (fragment): SV40 (simian virus 40) small t antigen
    106..317     +  promoter       EF-1α core promoter: core promoter for human elongation factor EF-1α
    318..1256    +  intron         EF-1α intron A: intron upstream of the start codon of human EF-1α
   1278..1877    +  CDS            PuroR (fragment): puromycin N-acetyltransferase; pac from Streptomyces; confers resistance to puromycin
   1893..2481    +  misc_feature   WPRE: woodchuck hepatitis virus posttranscriptional regulatory element
   2532..2551    +  misc_feature   cPPT/CTS (fragment): central polypurine tract and central termination sequence of HIV-1
   2553..2786    +  LTR            3' LTR (ΔU3): self-inactivating 3' long terminal repeat (LTR) from HIV-1
   2864..2985    +  polyA_signal   SV40 poly(A) signal: SV40 polyadenylation signal
   3025..3160    +  rep_origin     SV40 ori: SV40 origin of replication
   3181..3199    -  promoter       T7 promoter: promoter for bacteriophage T7 RNA polymerase
   3207..3362    +  CDS            lacZα (fragment): LacZα fragment of β-galactosidase; lacZ fragment
   3367..3795    +  rep_origin     f1 ori (sequence partly withheld): f1 bacteriophage origin of replication; arrow indicates direction of (+) strand synthesis
   3848..3952    +  promoter       AmpR promoter: bla
   3953..4813    +  CDS            AmpR: β-lactamase; bla; confers resistance to ampicillin, carbenicillin, and related antibiotics
   4984..5572    +  rep_origin     ori: high-copy-number ColE1/pMB1/pBR322/pUC origin of replication
   5755..5847    +  CDS            lacI (fragment): lac repressor; lacI; The lac repressor binds to the lac operator to inhibit transcription in E. coli. This inhibition can be relieved by adding lactose or isopropyl-β-D-thiogalactopyranoside (IPTG).
   5860..5881    +  protein_bind   CAP binding site: CAP binding activates transcription in the presence of cAMP. E. coli catabolite activator protein
   5896..5926    +  promoter       lac promoter: promoter for the E. coli lac operon
   5934..5950    +  protein_bind   lac operator: The lac repressor binds to the lac operator to inhibit transcription in E. coli. This inhibition can be relieved by adding lactose or isopropyl-β-D-thiogalactopyranoside (IPTG). lac repressor encoded by lacI
   5995..6013    +  promoter       T3 promoter: promoter for bacteriophage T3 RNA polymerase
   6041..6267    +  promoter       RSV promoter: Rous sarcoma virus enhancer/promoter
   6268..6448    +  LTR            5' LTR (truncated): truncated 5' long terminal repeat (LTR) from HIV-1
   6495..6620    +  misc_feature   HIV-1 Ψ: packaging signal of human immunodeficiency virus type 1
   6604..6967    +  CDS            HIV-1 gag (fragment): gag protein from human immunodeficiency virus 1; gag
   7113..7346    +  misc_feature   RRE: The Rev response element (RRE) of HIV-1 allows for Rev-dependent mRNA export from the nucleus to the cytoplasm.
   7723..7749    +  CDS            Rev (fragment): human immunodeficiency virus 1 (HIV-1) Rev protein; rev; enhances nuclear export of unspliced and incompletely spliced viral mRNAs
   7753..7993    +  promoter       U6 promoter: RNA polymerase III promoter for human U6 snRNA
   8023..8098    +  misc_RNA       gRNA scaffold: guide RNA scaffold for the Streptococcus pyogenes CRISPR/Cas9 system
   8154..8271    +  misc_feature   cPPT/CTS: central polypurine tract and central termination sequence of HIV-1
>Addgene plasmid #75749 | BLK gRNA (BRDN0001146701) | addgene full sequence | sequence record 184492 | Addgene Assembled Sequence
CCCGGGTGCAAAGATGGATAAAGTTTTAAACAGAGAGGAATCTTTGCAGCTAATGGACCTTCTAGGTCTT
GAAAGGAGTGGGAATTGGCTCCGGTGCCCGTCAGTGGGCAGAGCGCACATCGCCCACAGTCCCCGAGAAG
TTGGGGGGAGGGGTCGGCAATTGATCCGGTGCCTAGAGAAGGTGGCGCGGGGTAAACTGGGAAAGTGATG
TCGTGTACTGGCTCCGCCTTTTTCCCGAGGGTGGGGGAGAACCGTATATAAGTGCAGTAGTCGCCGTGAA
CGTTCTTTTTCGCAACGGGTTTGCCGCCAGAACACAGGTAAGTGCCGTGTGTGGTTCCCGCGGGCCTGGC
CTCTTTACGGGTTATGGCCCTTGCGTGCCTTGAATTACTTCCACCTGGCTGCAGTACGTGATTCTTGATC
CCGAGCTTCGGGTTGGAAGTGGGTGGGAGAGTTCGAGGCCTTGCGCTTAAGGAGCCCCTTCGCCTCGTGC
TTGAGTTGAGGCCTGGCCTGGGCGCTGGGGCCGCCGCGTGCGAATCTGGTGGCACCTTCGCGCCTGTCTC
GCTGCTTTCGATAAGTCTCTAGCCATTTAAAATTTTTGATGACCTGCTGCGACGCTTTTTTTCTGGCAAG
ATAGTCTTGTAAATGCGGGCCAAGATCTGCACACTGGTATTTCGGTTTTTGGGGCCGCGGGCGGCGACGG
GGCCCGTGCGTCCCAGCGCACATGTTCGGCGAGGCGGGGCCTGCGAGCGCGGCCACCGAGAATCGGACGG
GGGTAGTCTCAAGCTGGCCGGCCTGCTCTGGTGCCTGGCCTCGCGCCGCCGTGTATCGCCCCGCCCTGGG
CGGCAAGGCTGGCCCGGTCGGCACCAGTTGCGTGAGCGGAAAGATGGCCGCTTCCCGGCCCTGCTGCAGG
GAGCTCAAAATGGAGGACGCGGCGCTCGGGAGAGCGGGCGGGTGAGTCACCCACACAAAGGAAAAGGGCC
TTTCCGTCCTCAGCCGTCGCTTCATGTGACTCCACGGAGTACCGGGCGCCGTCCAGGCACCTCGATTAGT
TCTCGAGCTTTTGGAGTACGTCGTCTTTAGGTTGGGGGGAGGGGTTTTATGCGATGGAGTTTCCCCACAC
TGAGTGGGTGGAGACTGAAGTTAGGCCAGCTTGGCACTTGATGTAATTCTCCTTGGAATTTGCCCTTTTT
GAGTTTGGATCTTGGTTCATTCTCAAGCCTCAGACAGTGGTTCAAAGTTTTTTTCTTCCATTTCAGGTGT
CGTGACGTACGGCCACCATGACCGAGTACAAGCCCACGGTGCGCCTCGCCACCCGCGACGACGTCCCCAG
GGCCGTACGCACCCTCGCCGCCGCGTTCGCCGACTACCCCGCCACGCGCCACACCGTCGATCCGGACCGC
CACATCGAGCGGGTCACCGAGCTGCAAGAACTCTTCCTCACGCGCGTCGGGCTCGACATCGGCAAGGTGT
GGGTCGCGGACGACGGCGCCGCCGTGGCGGTCTGGACCACGCCGGAGAGCGTCGAAGCGGGGGCGGTGTT
CGCCGAGATCGGCCCGCGCATGGCCGAGTTGAGCGGTTCCCGGCTGGCCGCGCAGCAACAGATGGAAGGC
CTCCTGGCGCCGCACCGGCCCAAGGAGCCCGCGTGGTTCCTGGCCACCGTCGGAGTCTCGCCCGACCACC
AGGGCAAGGGTCTGGGCAGCGCCGTCGTGCTCCCCGGAGTGGAGGCGGCCGAGCGCGCCGGGGTGCCCGC
CTTCCTGGAGACCTCCGCGCCCCGCAACCTCCCCTTCTACGAGCGGCTCGGCTTCACCGTCACCGCCGAC
GTCGAGGTGCCCGAAGGACCGCGCACCTGGTGCATGACCCGCAAGCCCGGTGCCTGAACGCGTTAAGTCG
ACAATCAACCTCTGGATTACAAAATTTGTGAAAGATTGACTGGTATTCTTAACTATGTTGCTCCTTTTAC
GCTATGTGGATACGCTGCTTTAATGCCTTTGTATCATGCTATTGCTTCCCGTATGGCTTTCATTTTCTCC
TCCTTGTATAAATCCTGGTTGCTGTCTCTTTATGAGGAGTTGTGGCCCGTTGTCAGGCAACGTGGCGTGG
TGTGCACTGTGTTTGCTGACGCAACCCCCACTGGTTGGGGCATTGCCACCACCTGTCAGCTCCTTTCCGG
GACTTTCGCTTTCCCCCTCCCTATTGCCACGGCGGAACTCATCGCCGCCTGCCTTGCCCGCTGCTGGACA
GGGGCTCGGCTGTTGGGCACTGACAATTCCGTGGTGTTGTCGGGGAAATCATCGTCCTTTCCTTGGCTGC
TCGCCTGTGTTGCCACCTGGATTCTGCGCGGGACGTCCTTCTGCTACGTCCCTTCGGCCCTCAATCCAGC
GGACCTTCCTTCCCGCGGCCTGCTGCCGGCTCTGCGGCCTCTTCCGCGTCTTCGCCTTCGCCCTCAGACG
AGTCGGATCTCCCTTTGGGCCGCCTCCCCGCGTCGACTTTAAGACCAATGACTTACAAGGCAGCTGTAGA
TCTTAGCCACTTTTTAAAAGAAAAGGGGGGACTGGAAGGGCTAATTCACTCCCAACGAAGACAAGATCTG
CTTTTTGCTTGTACTGGGTCTCTCTGGTTAGACCAGATCTGAGCCTGGGAGCTCTCTGGCTAACTAGGGA
ACCCACTGCTTAAGCCTCAATAAAGCTTGCCTTGAGTGCTTCAAGTAGTGTGTGCCCGTCTGTTGTGTGA
CTCTGGTAACTAGAGATCCCTCAGACCCTTTTAGTCAGTGTGGAAAATCTCTAGCAGTACGTATAGTAGT
TCATGTCATCTTATTATTCAGTATTTATAACTTGCAAAGAAATGAATATCAGAGAGTGAGAGGAACTTGT
TTATTGCAGCTTATAATGGTTACAAATAAAGCAATAGCATCACAAATTTCACAAATAAAGCATTTTTTTC
ACTGCATTCTAGTTGTGGTTTGTCCAAACTCATCAATGTATCTTATCATGTCTGGCTCTAGCTATCCCGC
CCCTAACTCCGCCCATCCCGCCCCTAACTCCGCCCAGTTCCGCCCATTCTCCGCCCCATGGCTGACTAAT
TTTTTTTATTTATGCAGAGGCCGAGGCCGCCTCGGCCTCTGAGCTATTCCAGAAGTAGTGAGGAGGCTTT
TTTGGAGGCCTAGGGACGTACCCAATTCGCCCTATAGTGAGTCGTATTACGCGCGCTCACTGGCCGTCGT
TTTACAACGTCGTGACTGGGAAAACCCTGGCGTTACCCAACTTAATCGCCTTGCAGCACATCCCCCTTTC
GCCAGCTGGCGTAATAGCGAAGAGGCCCGCACCGATCGCCCTTCCCAACAGTTGCGCAGCCTGAATGGCG
AATGGG
[124 nt withheld, positions 3367-3490]
C
[91 nt withheld, positions 3492-3582]
A
[49 nt withheld, positions 3584-3632]
CCTTTGACGTTGGAGTCCACGTTCTTT
[37 nt withheld, positions 3660-3696]
ACCCTATCTCGGTCTATTCTTTTGATTTATAAGGGATTTTGCCGATTTCGGCCTATTGGTTAAAAAATGA
GCTGATTTAACAAAAATTTAACGCGAATTTTAACAAAATATTAACGCTTACAATTTAGGTGGCACTTTTC
GGGGAAATGTGCGCGGAACCCCTATTTGTTTATTTTTCTAAATACATTCAAATATGTATCCGCTCATGAG
ACAATAACCCTGATAAATGCTTCAATAATATTGAAAAAGGAAGAGTATGAGTATTCAACATTTCCGTGTC
GCCCTTATTCCCTTTTTTGCGGCATTTTGCCTTCCTGTTTTTGCTCACCCAGAAACGCTGGTGAAAGTAA
AAGATGCTGAAGATCAGTTGGGTGCACGAGTGGGTTACATCGAACTGGATCTCAACAGCGGTAAGATCCT
TGAGAGTTTTCGCCCCGAAGAACGTTTTCCAATGATGAGCACTTTTAAAGTTCTGCTATGTGGCGCGGTA
TTATCCCGTATTGACGCCGGGCAAGAGCAACTCGGTCGCCGCATACACTATTCTCAGAATGACTTGGTTG
AGTACTCACCAGTCACAGAAAAGCATCTTACGGATGGCATGACAGTAAGAGAATTATGCAGTGCTGCCAT
AACCATGAGTGATAACACTGCGGCCAACTTACTTCTGACAACGATCGGAGGACCGAAGGAGCTAACCGCT
TTTTTGCACAACATGGGGGATCATGTAACTCGCCTTGATCGTTGGGAACCGGAGCTGAATGAAGCCATAC
CAAACGACGAGCGTGACACCACGATGCCTGTAGCAATGGCAACAACGTTGCGCAAACTATTAACTGGCGA
ACTACTTACTCTAGCTTCCCGGCAACAATTAATAGACTGGATGGAGGCGGATAAAGTTGCAGGACCACTT
CTGCGCTCGGCCCTTCCGGCTGGCTGGTTTATTGCTGATAAATCTGGAGCCGGTGAGCGTGGGTCTCGCG
GTATCATTGCAGCACTGGGGCCAGATGGTAAGCCCTCCCGTATCGTAGTTATCTACACGACGGGGAGTCA
GGCAACTATGGATGAACGAAATAGACAGATCGCTGAGATAGGTGCCTCACTGATTAAGCATTGGTAACTG
TCAGACCAAGTTTACTCATATATACTTTAGATTGATTTAAAACTTCATTTTTAATTTAAAAGGATCTAGG
TGAAGATCCTTTTTGATAATCTCATGACCAAAATCCCTTAACGTGAGTTTTCGTTCCACTGAGCGTCAGA
CCCCGTAGAAAAGATCAAAGGATCTTCTTGAGATCCTTTTTTTCTGCGCGTAATCTGCTGCTTGCAAACA
AAAAAACCACCGCTACCAGCGGTGGTTTGTTTGCCGGATCAAGAGCTACCAACTCTTTTTCCGAAGGTAA
CTGGCTTCAGCAGAGCGCAGATACCAAATACTGTTCTTCTAGTGTAGCCGTAGTTAGGCCACCACTTCAA
GAACTCTGTAGCACCGCCTACATACCTCGCTCTGCTAATCCTGTTACCAGTGGCTGCTGCCAGTGGCGAT
AAGTCGTGTCTTACCGGGTTGGACTCAAGACGATAGTTACCGGATAAGGCGCAGCGGTCGGGCTGAACGG
GGGGTTCGTGCACACAGCCCAGCTTGGAGCGAACGACCTACACCGAACTGAGATACCTACAGCGTGAGCT
ATGAGAAAGCGCCACGCTTCCCGAAGGGAGAAAGGCGGACAGGTATCCGGTAAGCGGCAGGGTCGGAACA
GGAGAGCGCACGAGGGAGCTTCCAGGGGGAAACGCCTGGTATCTTTATAGTCCTGTCGGGTTTCGCCACC
TCTGACTTGAGCGTCGATTTTTGTGATGCTCGTCAGGGGGGCGGAGCCTATGGAAAAACGCCAGCAACGC
GGCCTTTTTACGGTTCCTGGCCTTTTGCTGGCCTTTTGCTCACATGTTCTTTCCTGCGTTATCCCCTGAT
TCTGTGGATAACCGTATTACCGCCTTTGAGTGAGCTGATACCGCTCGCCGCAGCCGAACGACCGAGCGCA
GCGAGTCAGTGAGCGAGGAAGCGGAAGAGCGCCCAATACGCAAACCGCCTCTCCCCGCGCGTTGGCCGAT
TCATTAATGCAGCTGGCACGACAGGTTTCCCGACTGGAAAGCGGGCAGTGAGCGCAACGCAATTAATGTG
AGTTAGCTCACTCATTAGGCACCCCAGGCTTTACACTTTATGCTTCCGGCTCGTATGTTGTGTGGAATTG
TGAGCGGATAACAATTTCACACAGGAAACAGCTATGACCATGATTACGCCAAGCGCGCAATTAACCCTCA
CTAAAGGGAACAAAAGCTGGAGCTGCAAGCTTAATGTAGTCTTATGCAATACTCTTGTAGTCTTGCAACA
TGGTAACGATGAGTTAGCAACATGCCTTACAAGGAGAGAAAAAGCACCGTGCATGCCGATTGGTGGAAGT
AAGGTGGTACGATCGTGCCTTATTAGGAAGGCAACAGACGGGTCTGACATGGATTGGACGAACCACTGAA
TTGCCGCATTGCAGAGATATTGTATTTAAGTGCCTAGCTCGATACATAAACGGGTCTCTCTGGTTAGACC
AGATCTGAGCCTGGGAGCTCTCTGGCTAACTAGGGAACCCACTGCTTAAGCCTCAATAAAGCTTGCCTTG
AGTGCTTCAAGTAGTGTGTGCCCGTCTGTTGTGTGACTCTGGTAACTAGAGATCCCTCAGACCCTTTTAG
TCAGTGTGGAAAATCTCTAGCAGTGGCGCCCGAACAGGGACTTGAAAGCGAAAGGGAAACCAGAGGAGCT
CTCTCGACGCAGGACTCGGCTTGCTGAAGCGCGCACGGCAAGAGGCGAGGGGCGGCGACTGGTGAGTACG
CCAAAAATTTTGACTAGCGGAGGCTAGAAGGAGAGAGATGGGTGCGAGAGCGTCAGTATTAAGCGGGGGA
GAATTAGATCGCGATGGGAAAAAATTCGGTTAAGGCCAGGGGGAAAGAAAAAATATAAATTAAAACATAT
AGTATGGGCAAGCAGGGAGCTAGAACGATTCGCAGTTAATCCTGGCCTGTTAGAAACATCAGAAGGCTGT
AGACAAATACTGGGACAGCTACAACCATCCCTTCAGACAGGATCAGAAGAACTTAGATCATTATATAATA
CAGTAGCAACCCTCTATTGTGTGCATCAAAGGATAGAGATAAAAGACACCAAGGAAGCTTTAGACAAGAT
AGAGGAAGAGCAAAACAAAAGTAAGACCACCGCACAGCAAGCGGCCGCTGATCTTCAGACCTGGAGGAGG
AGATATGAGGGACAATTGGAGAAGTGAATTATATAAATATAAAGTAGTAAAAATTGAACCATTAGGAGTA
GCACCCACCAAGGCAAAGAGAAGAGTGGTGCAGAGAGAAAAAAGAGCAGTGGGAATAGGAGCTTTGTTCC
TTGGGTTCTTGGGAGCAGCAGGAAGCACTATGGGCGCAGCGTCAATGACGCTGACGGTACAGGCCAGACA
ATTATTGTCTGGTATAGTGCAGCAGCAGAACAATTTGCTGAGGGCTATTGAGGCGCAACAGCATCTGTTG
CAACTCACAGTCTGGGGCATCAAGCAGCTCCAGGCAAGAATCCTGGCTGTGGAAAGATACCTAAAGGATC
AACAGCTCCTGGGGATTTGGGGTTGCTCTGGAAAACTCATTTGCACCACTGCTGTGCCTTGGAATGCTAG
TTGGAGTAATAAATCTCTGGAACAGATTTGGAATCACACGACCTGGATGGAGTGGGACAGAGAAATTAAC
AATTACACAAGCTTAATACACTCCTTAATTGAAGAATCGCAAAACCAGCAAGAAAAGAATGAACAAGAAT
TATTGGAATTAGATAAATGGGCAAGTTTGTGGAATTGGTTTAACATAACAAATTGGCTGTGGTATATAAA
ATTATTCATAATGATAGTAGGAGGCTTGGTAGGTTTAAGAATAGTTTTTGCTGTACTTTCTATAGTGAAT
AGAGTTAGGCAGGGATATTCACCATTATCGTTTCAGACCCACCTCCCAACCCCGAGGGGACCCAGAGAGG
GCCTATTTCCCATGATTCCTTCATATTTGCATATACGATACAAGGCTGTTAGAGAGATAATTAGAATTAA
TTTGACTGTAAACACAAAGATATTAGTACAAAATACGTGACGTAGAAAGTAATAATTTCTTGGGTAGTTT
GCAGTTTTAAAATTATGTTTTAAAATGGACTATCATATGCTTACCGTAACTTGAAAGTATTTCGATTTCT
TGGCTTTATATATCTTGTGGAAAGGACGAAACACCGCAGGTCCCGATCATTCATAGGTTTTAGAGCTAGA
AATAGCAAGTTAAAATAAGGCTAGTCCGTTATCAACTTGAAAAAGTGGCACCGAGTCGGTGCTTTTTTAA
GCTTGGCGTAACTAGATCTTGAGACAAATGGCAGTATTCATCCACAATTTTAAAAGAAAAGGGGGGATTG
GGGGGTACAGTGCAGGGGAAAGAATAGTAGACATAATAGCAACAGACATACAAACTAAAGAATTACAAAA
ACAAATTACAAAAATTCAAAATTTTCGGGTTTATTACAGGGACAGCAGAGATCCACTTTGGCGCCGGCTC
GAGGGGG
