>Addgene plasmid #75749 | BLK gRNA (BRDN0001146701) | depositor partial sequence | sequence record 143209 | Target Sequence
CAGGTCCCGATCATTCATAG
