>Addgene plasmid #75749 | BLK gRNA (BRDN0001146701) | addgene partial sequence | sequence record 184491 | hU6-F
ATACGTGACGTAGAAAGTAATAATTTCTTGGGTAGTTTGCAGTTTTAAAATTATGTTTTAAAATGGACTA
TCATATGCTTACCGTAACTTGAAAGTATTTCGATTTCTTGGCTTTATATATCTTGTGGAAAGGACGAAAC
ACCGCAGGTCCCGATCATTCATAGGTTTTAGAGCTAGAAATAGCAAGTTAAAATAAGGCTAGTCCGTTAT
CAACTTGAAAAAGTGGCACCGAGTCGGTGCTTTTTTAAGCTTGGCGTAACTAGATCTTGAGACAAATGGC
AGTATTCATCCACAATTTTAAAAGAAAAGGGGGGATTGGGGGGTACAGTGCAGGGGAAAGAATAGTAGAC
ATAATAGCAACAGACATACAAACTAAAGAATTACAAAAACAAATTACAAAAATTCAAAATTTTCGGGTTT
ATTACAGGGACAGCAGAGATCCACTTTGGCGCCGGCTCGAGGGGGCCCGGGTGCAAAGATGGATAAAGTT
TTAAACAGAGAGGAATCTTTGCAGCTAATGGACCTTCTAGGTCTTGAAAGGAGTGGGAATTGGCTCCGGT
GCCCGTCAGT
